>Addgene plasmid #112248 | pGreenFire1_E2F1RE | addgene full sequence | sequence record 213659 | Addgene NGS Result
GTTAAGGCCAGGGGGAAAGAAAAAATATAAATTAAAACATATAGTATGGGCAAGCAGGGAGCTAGAACGA
TTCGCAGTTAATCCTGGCCTGTTAGAAACATCAGAAGGCTGTAGACAAATACTGGGACAGCTACAACCAT
CCCTTCAGACAGGATCAGAAGAACTTAGATCATTATATAATACAGTAGCAACCCTCTATTGTGTGCATCA
AAGGATAGAGATAAAAGACACCAAGGAAGCTTTAGACAAGATAGAGGAAGAGCAAAACAAAAGTAAGACC
ACCGCACAGCAAGCGGCCGCTGATCTTCAGACCTGGAGGAGGAGATATGAGGGACAATTGGAGAAGTGAA
TTATATAAATATAAAGTAGTAAAAATTGAACCATTAGGAGTAGCACCCACCAAGGCAAAGAGAAGAGTGG
TGCAGAGAGAAAAAAGAGCAGTGGGAATAGGAGCTTTGTTCCTTGGGTTCTTGGGAGCAGCAGGAAGCAC
TATGGGCGCAGCGTCAATGACGCTGACGGTACAGGCCAGACAATTATTGTCTGGTATAGTGCAGCAGCAG
AACAATTTGCTGAGGGCTATTGAGGCGCAACAGCATCTGTTGCAACTCACAGTCTGGGGCATCAAGCAGC
TCCAGGCAAGAATCCTGGCTGTGGAAAGATACCTAAAGGATCAACAGCTCCTGGGGATTTGGGGTTGCTC
TGGAAAACTCATTTGCACCACTGCTGTGCCTTGGAATGCTAGTTGGAGTAATAAATCTCTGGAACAGATT
TGGAATCACACGACCTGGATGGAGTGGGACAGAGAAATTAACAATTACACAAGCTTAATACACTCCTTAA
TTGAAGAATCGCAAAACCAGCAAGAAAAGAATGAACAAGAATTATTGGAATTAGATAAATGGGCAAGTTT
GTGGAATTGGTTTAACATAACAAATTGGCTGTGGTATATAAAATTATTCATAATGATAGTAGGAGGCTTG
GTAGGTTTAAGAATAGTTTTTGCTGTACTTTCTATAGTGAATAGAGTTAGGCAGGGATATTCACCATTAT
CGTTTCAGACCCACCTCCCAACCCCGAGGGGACCCGACAGGCCCGAAGGAATAGAAGAAGAAGGTGGAGA
GAGAGACAGAGACAGATCCATTCGATTAGTGAACGGATCTCGACGGTATCGGTTAACTTTTAAAAGAAAA
GGGGGGATTGGGGGGTACAGTGCAGGGGAAAGAATAGTAGACATAATAGCAACAGACATACAAACTAAAG
AATTACAAAAACAAATTACAAAATTCAAAATTTTATCGATGAATTCTTTCGCGCCAAATTTCGCGCCAAA
TTTCGCGCCAAATTTCGCGCCAAAACTAGTTAGGCGTGTACGGTGGGAGGCCTATATAAGCAGAGCTCGT
TTAGTGAACCGTCAGATCGCCTGGAGACGCCATCCACGCTGTTTTGACCTCCATAGAAGACACCGGGACC
GATCCAGCCTCTCGACATTCGTTGGATCCGCCACCATGCCCGCCATGAAGATCGAGTGCCGCATCACCGG
CACCCTGAACGGCGTGGAGTTCGAGCTGGTGGGCGGCGGAGAGGGCACCCCCGAGCAGGGCCGCATGACC
AACAAGATGAAGAGCACCAAAGGCGCCCTGACCTTCAGCCCCTACCTGCTGAGCCACGTGATGGGCTACG
GCTTCTACCACTTCGGCACCTACCCCAGCGGCTACGAGAACCCCTTCCTGCACGCCATCAACAACGGCGG
CTACACCAACACCCGCATCGAGAAGTACGAGGACGGCGGCGTGCTGCACGTGAGCTTCAGCTACCGCTAC
GAGGCCGGCCGCGTGATCGGCGACTTCAAGGTGGTGGGCACCGGCTTCCCCGAGGACAGCGTGATCTTCA
CCGACAAGATCATCCGCAGCAACGCCACCGTGGAGCACCTGCACCCCATGGGCGATAACGTGCTGGTGGG
CAGCTTCGCCCGCACCTTCAGCCTGCGCGACGGCGGCTACTACAGCTTCGTGGTGGACAGCCACATGCAC
TTCAAGAGCGCCATCCACCCCAGCATCCTGCAGAACGGGGGCCCCATGTTCGCCTTCCGCCGCGTGGAGG
AGCTGCACAGCAACACCGAGCTGGGCATCGTGGAGTACCAGCACGCCTTCAAGACCCCCATCGCCTTCGC
CAGATCTCGAGATATCAGCCATGGCTTCCCGCCGGCGGTGGCGGCGCAGGATGATGGCACGCTGCCCATG
TCTTGTGCCCAGGAGAGCGGGATGGACCGTCACCCTGCAGCCTGTGCTTCTGCTAGGATCAATGTGACCG
GTGAGGGCAGAGGAAGTCTTCTAACATGCGGTGACGTGGAGGAGAATCCCGGCCCTTCCGGTATGGAAGA
CGCCAAAAACATAAAGAAAGGCCCGGCGCCATTCTATCCACTAGAGGATGGAACCGCTGGAGAGCAACTG
CATAAGGCTATGAAGAGATACGCCCTGGTTCCTGGAACAATTGCTTTTACAGATGCACATATCGAGGTGA
ACATCACGTACGCGGAATACTTCGAAATGTCCGTTCGGTTGGCAGAAGCTATGAAACGATATGGGCTGAA
TACAAATCACAGAATCGTCGTATGCAGTGAAAACTCTCTTCAATTCTTTATGCCGGTGTTGGGCGCGTTA
TTTATCGGAGTTGCAGTTGCGCCCGCGAACGACATTTATAATGAACGTGAATTGCTCAACAGTATGAACA
TTTCGCAGCCTACCGTAGTGTTTGTTTCCAAAAAGGGGTTGCAAAAAATTTTGAACGTGCAAAAAAAATT
ACCAATAATCCAGAAAATTATTATCATGGATTCTAAAACGGATTACCAGGGATTTCAGTCGATGTACACG
TTCGTCACATCTCATCTACCTCCCGGTTTTAATGAATACGATTTTGTACCAGAGTCCTTTGATCGTGACA
AAACAATTGCACTGATAATGAACTCCTCTGGATCTACTGGGTTACCTAAGGGTGTGGCCCTTCCGCATAG
AACTGCCTGCGTCAGATTCTCGCATGCCAGAGATCCTATTTTTGGCAATCAAATCATTCCGGATACTGCG
ATTTTAAGTGTTGTTCCATTCCATCACGGTTTTGGAATGTTTACTACACTCGGATATTTGATATGTGGAT
TTCGAGTCGTCTTAATGTATAGATTTGAAGAAGAGCTGTTTTTACGATCCCTTCAGGATTACAAAATTCA
AAGTGCGTTGCTAGTACCAACCCTATTTTCATTCTTCGCCAAAAGCACTCTGATTGACAAATACGATTTA
TCTAATTTACACGAAATTGCTTCTGGGGGCGCACCTCTTTCGAAAGAAGTCGGGGAGGCGGTTGCAAAAC
GCTTCCATCTTCCAGGGATACGACAAGGATATGGGCTCACTGAGACTACATCAGCTATTCTGATTACACC
CGAGGGGGATGATAAACCGGGCGCGGTCGGTAAAGTTGTTCCATTTTTTGAAGCGAAGGTTGTGGATCTG
GATACCGGGAAAACGCTGGGCGTTAATCAGAGAGGCGAATTATGTGTCAGAGGACCTATGATTATGTCCG
GTTATGTAAACAATCCGGAAGCGACCAACGCCTTGATTGACAAGGATGGATGGCTACATTCTGGAGACAT
AGCTTACTGGGACGAAGACGAACACTTCTTCATAGTTGACCGCTTGAAGTCTTTAATTAAATACAAAGGA
TACCAGGTGGCCCCCGCTGAATTGGAGTCGATATTGTTACAACACCCCAACATCTTCGACGCGGGCGTGG
CAGGTCTTCCCGACGATGACGCCGGTGAACTTCCCGCCGCCGTTGTTGTTTTGGAGCACGGAAAGACGAT
GACGGAAAAAGAGATCGTGGATTACGTCGCCAGTCAAGTAACAACCGCGAAAAAGTTGCGCGGAGGAGTT
GTGTTTGTGGACGAAGTACCGAAAGGTCTTACCGGAAAACTCGACGCAAGAAAAATCAGAGAGATCCTCA
TAAAGGCCAAGAAGGGCGGAAAGTCCAAATTGTAATCGACTCGACAATCAACCTCTGGATTACAAAATTT
GTGAAAGATTGACTGGTATTCTTAACTATGTTGCTCCTTTTACGCTATGTGGATACGCTGCTTTAATGCC
TTTGTATCATGCTATTGCTTCCCGTATGGCTTTCATTTTCTCCTCCTTGTATAAATCCTGGTTGCTGTCT
CTTTATGAGGAGTTGTGGCCCGTTGTCAGGCAACGTGGCGTGGTGTGCACTGTGTTTGCTGACGCAACCC
CCACTGGTTGGGGCATTGCCACCACCTGTCAGCTCCTTTCCGGGACTTTCGCTTTCCCCCTCCCTATTGC
CACGGCGGAACTCATCGCCGCCTGCCTTGCCCGCTGCTGGACAGGGGCTCGGCTGTTGGGCACTGACAAT
TCCGTGGTGTTGTCGGGGAAGCTGACGTCCTTTCCATGGCTGCTCGCCTGTGTTGCCACCTGGATTCTGC
GCGGGACGTCCTTCTGCTACGTCCCTTCGGCCCTCAATCCAGCGGACCTTCCTTCCCGCGGCCTGCTGCC
GGCTCTGCGGCCTCTTCCGCATCTTCGCCTTCGCCCTCAGACGAGTCGGATCTCCCTTTGGGCCGCCTCC
CCGCCTGGAATTAATTCGAGCTCGGTACCAAGGATCTGCGATCGCTCCGGTGCCCGTCAGTGGGCAGAGC
GCACATCGCCCACAGTCCCCGAGAAGTTGGGGGGAGGGGTCGGCAATTGAACGGGTGCCTAGAGAAGGTG
GCGCGGGGTAAACTGGGAAAGTGATGTCGTGTACTGGCTCCGCCTTTTTCCCGAGGGTGGGGGAGAACCG
TATATAAGTGCAGTAGTCGCCGTGAACGTTCTTTTTCGCAACGGGTTTGCCGCCAGAACACAGCTGAAGC
TTCGAGGGGCTCGCATCTCTCCTTCACGCGCCCGCCGCCCTACCTGAGGCCGCCATCCACGCCGGTTGAG
TCGCGTTCTGCCGCCTCCCGCCTGTGGTGCCTCCTGAACTGCGTCCGCCGTCTAGGTAAGTTTAAAGCTC
AGGTCGAGACCGGGCCTTTGTCCGGCGCTCCCTTGGAGCCTACCTAGACTCAGCCGGCTCTCCACGCTTT
GCCTGACCCTGCTTGCTCAACTCTACGTCTTTGTTTCGTTTTCTGTTCTGCGCCGTTACAGATCCAAGCT
GTGACCGGCGCCTACGTCGAGATGATTGAACAAGATGGATTGCACGCAGGTTCTCCGGCCGCTTGGGTGG
AGAGGCTATTCGGCTATGACTGGGCACAACAGACAATCGGCTGCTCTGATGCCGCCGTGTTCCGGCTGTC
AGCGCAGGGGCGCCCGGTTCTTTTTGTCAAGACCGACCTGTCCGGTGCCCTGAATGAACTGCAGGACGAG
GCAGCGCGGCTATCGTGGCTGGCCGCGACGGGCGTTCCTTGCGCAGCTGTGCTCGACGTTGTCACTGAAG
CGGGAAGGGACTGGCTGCTATTGGGCGAAGTGCCGGGGCAGGATCTCCTGTCATCTCACCTTGCTCCTGC
CGAGAAAGTATCCATCATGGCTGATGCAATGCGGCGGCTGCATACGCTTGATCCGGCTACCTGCCCATTC
GACCACCAAGCGAAACATCGCATCGAGCGAGCACGTACTCGGATGGAAGCCGGTCTTGTCGATCAGGATG
ATCTGGACGAAGAGCATCAGGGGCTCGCGCCAGCCGAACTGTTCGCCAGGCTCAAGGCGCGCATGCCCGA
CGGCGAGGATCTCGTCGTGACCCATGGCGATGCCTGCTTGCCGAATATCATGGTGGAAAATGGCCGCTTT
TCTGGATTCATCGACTGTGGCCGGCTGGGTGTGGCGGACCGCTATCAGGACATAGCGTTGGCTACCCGTG
ATATTGCTGAAGAGCTTGGCGGCGAATGGGCTGACCGCTTCCTCGTGCTTTACGGTATCGCCGCTCCCGA
TTCGCAGCGCATCGCCTTCTATCGCCTTCTTGACGAGTTCTTCTGAGGTACCTTTAAGACCAATGACTTA
CAAGGCAGCTGTAGATCTTAGCCACTTTTTAAAAGAAAAGGGGGGACTGGAAGGGCTAATTCACTCCCAA
CGAAGATAAGATCTGCTTTTTGCTTGTACTGGGTCTCTCTGGTTAGACCAGATCTGAGCCTGGGAGCTCT
CTGGCTAACTAGGGAACCCACTGCTTAAGCCTCAATAAAGCTTGCCTTGAGTGCTTCAAGTAGTGTGTGC
CCGTCTGTTGTGTGACTCTGGTAACTAGAGATCCCTCAGACCCTTTTAGTCAGTGTGGAAAATCTCTAGC
AGTAGTAGTTCATGTCATCTTATTATTCAGTATTTATAACTTGCAAAGAAATGAATATCAGAGAGTGAGA
GGAACTTGTTTATTGCAGCTTATAATGGTTACAAATAAAGCAATAGCATCACAAATTTCACAAATAAAGC
ATTTTTTTCACTGCATTCTAGTTGTGGTTTGTCCAAACTCATCAATGTATCTTATCATGTCTGGCTCTAG
CTATCCCGCCCCTAACTCCGCCCATCCCGCCCCTAACTCCGCCCAGTTCCGCCCATTCTCCGCCCCATGG
CTGACTAATTTTTTTTATTTATGCAGAGGCCGAGGCCGCCTCGGCCTCTGAGCTATTCCAGAAGTAGTGA
GGAGGCTTTTTTGGAGGCCTAGACTTTTGCAGAGACCAAATTCGTAATCATGTCATAGCTGTTTCCTGTG
TGAAATTGTTATCCGCTCACAATTCCACACAACATACGAGCCGGAAGCATAAAGTGTAAAGCCTGGGGTG
CCTAATGAGTGAGCTAACTCACATTAATTGCGTTGCGCTCACTGCCCGCTTTCCAGTCGGGAAACCTGTC
GTGCCAGCTGCATTAATGAATCGGCCAACGCGCGGGGAGAGGCGGTTTGCGTATTGGGCGCTCTTCCGCT
TCCTCGCTCACTGACTCGCTGCGCTCGGTCGTTCGGCTGCGGCGAGCGGTATCAGCTCACTCAAAGGCGG
TAATACGGTTATCCACAGAATCAGGGGATAACGCAGGAAAGAACATGTGAGCAAAAGGCCAGCAAAAGGC
CAGGAACCGTAAAAAGGCCGCGTTGCTGGCGTTTTTCCATAGGCTCCGCCCCCCTGACGAGCATCACAAA
AATCGACGCTCAAGTCAGAGGTGGCGAAACCCGACAGGACTATAAAGATACCAGGCGTTTCCCCCTGGAA
GCTCCCTCGTGCGCTCTCCTGTTCCGACCCTGCCGCTTACCGGATACCTGTCCGCCTTTCTCCCTTCGGG
AAGCGTGGCGCTTTCTCATAGCTCACGCTGTAGGTATCTCAGTTCGGTGTAGGTCGTTCGCTCCAAGCTG
GGCTGTGTGCACGAACCCCCCGTTCAGCCCGACCGCTGCGCCTTATCCGGTAACTATCGTCTTGAGTCCA
ACCCGGTAAGACACGACTTATCGCCACTGGCAGCAGCCACTGGTAACAGGATTAGCAGAGCGAGGTATGT
AGGCGGTGCTACAGAGTTCTTGAAGTGGTGGCCTAACTACGGCTACACTAGAAGAACAGTATTTGGTATC
TGCGCTCTGCTGAAGCCAGTTACCTTCGGAAAAAGAGTTGGTAGCTCTTGATCCGGCAAACAAACCACCG
CTGGTAGCGGTGGTTTTTTTGTTTGCAAGCAGCAGATTACGCGCAGAAAAAAAGGATCTCAAGAAGATCC
TTTGATCTTTTCTACGGGGTCTGACGCTCAGTGGAACGAAAACTCACGTTAAGGGATTTTGGTCATGAGA
TTATCAAAAAGGATCTTCACCTAGATCCTTTTAAATTAAAAATGAAGTTTTAAATCAATCTAAAGTATAT
ATGAGTAAACTTGGTCTGACAGTTACCAATGCTTAATCAGTGAGGCACCTATCTCAGCGATCTGTCTATT
TCGTTCATCCATAGTTGCCTGACTCCCCGTCGTGTAGATAACTACGATACGGGAGGGCTTACCATCTGGC
CCCAGTGCTGCAATGATACCGCGAGACCCACGCTCACCGGCTCCAGATTTATCAGCAATAAACCAGCCAG
CCGGAAGGGCCGAGCGCAGAAGTGGTCCTGCAACTTTATCCGCCTCCATCCAGTCTATTAATTGTTGCCG
GGAAGCTAGAGTAAGTAGTTCGCCAGTTAATAGTTTGCGCAACGTTGTTGCCATTGCTACAGGCATCGTG
GTGTCACGCTCGTCGTTTGGTATGGCTTCATTCAGCTCCGGTTCCCAACGATCAAGGCGAGTTACATGAT
CCCCCATGTTGTGCAAAAAAGCGGTTAGCTCCTTCGGTCCTCCGATCGTTGTCAGAAGTAAGTTGGCCGC
AGTGTTATCACTCATGGTTATGGCAGCACTGCATAATTCTCTTACTGTCATGCCATCCGTAAGATGCTTT
TCTGTGACTGGTGAGTACTCAACCAAGTCATTCTGAGAATAGTGTATGCGGCGACCGAGTTGCTCTTGCC
CGGCGTCAATACGGGATAATACCGCGCCACATAGCAGAACTTTAAAAGTGCTCATCATTGGAAAACGTTC
TTCGGGGCGAAAACTCTCAAGGATCTTACCGCTGTTGAGATCCAGTTCGATGTAACCCACTCGTGCACCC
AACTGATCTTCAGCATCTTTTACTTTCACCAGCGTTTCTGGGTGAGCAAAAACAGGAAGGCAAAATGCCG
CAAAAAAGGGAATAAGGGCGACACGGAAATGTTGAATACTCATACTCTTCCTTTTTCAATATTATTGAAG
CATTTATCAGGGTTATTGTCTCATGAGCGGATACATATTTGAATGTATTTAGAAAAATAAACAAATAGGG
GTTCCGCGCACATTTCCCCGAAAAGTGCCACCTGACGTCTAAGAAACCATTATTATCATGACATTAACCT
ATAAAAATAGGCGTATCACGAGGCCCTTTCGTCTCGCGCGTTTCGGTGATGACGGTGAAAACCTCTGACA
CATGCAGCTCCCGGAGACGGTCACAGCTTGTCTGTAAGCGGATGCCGGGAGCAGACAAGCCCGTCAGGGC
GCGTCAGCGGGTGTTGGCGGGTGTCGGGGCTGGCTTAACTATGCGGCATCAGAGCAGATTGTACTGAGAG
TGCACCATATGCGGTGTGAAATACCGCACAGATGCGTAAGGAGAAAATACCGCATCAGGCGCCATTCGCC
ATTCAGGCTGCGCAACTGTTGGGAAGGGCGATCGGTGCGGGCCTCTTCGCTATTACGCCAGCTGGCGAAA
GGGGGATGTGCTGCAAGGCGATTAAGTTGGGTAACGCCAGGGTTTTCCCAGTCACGACGTTGTAAAACGA
CGGCCAGTGCCAAGCTGACGCGTGTAGTCTTATGCAATACTCTTGTAGTCTTGCAACATGGTAACGATGA
GTTAGCAACATGCCTTACAAGGAGAGAAAAAGCACCGTGCATGCCGATTGGTGGAAGTAAGGTGGTACGA
TCGTGCCTTATTAGGAAGGCAACAGACGGGTCTGACATGGATTGGACGAACCACTGAATTGCCGCATTGC
AGAGATATTGTATTTAAGTGCCTAGCTCGATACATAAACGGGTCTCTCTGGTTAGACCAGATCTGAGCCT
GGGAGCTCTCTGGCTAACTAGGGAACCCACTGCTTAAGCCTCAATAAAGCTTGCCTTGAGTGCTTCAAGT
AGTGTGTGCCCGTCTGTTGTGTGACTCTGGTAACTAGAGATCCCTCAGACCCTTTTAGTCAGTGTGGAAA
ATCTCTAGCAGTGGCGCCCGAACAGGGACTTGAAAGCGAAAGGGAAACCAGAGGAGCTCTCTCGACGCAG
GACTCGGCTTGCTGAAGCGCGCACGGCAAGAGGCGAGGGGCGGCGACTGGTGAGTACGCCAAAAATTTTG
ACTAGCGGAGGCTAGAAGGAGAGAGATGGGTGCGAGAGCGTCAGTATTAAGCGGGGGAGAATTAGATCGC
GATGGGAAAAAATTCG
Features (pLannotate 1.2.2; 30 found; start..end, strand, type, name):
    449..682     +  misc_feature   RRE: The Rev response element (RRE) of HIV-1 allows for Rev-dependent mRNA export from the nucleus to the cytoplasm.
   1059..1159    +  CDS            Rev (fragment): human immunodeficiency virus 1 (HIV-1) Rev protein; rev; enhances nuclear export of unspliced and incompletely spliced viral mRNAs
   1178..1294    +  misc_feature   cPPT/CTS: central polypurine tract and central termination sequence of HIV-1
   1361..1397    +  promoter       minimal CMV promoter (fragment): human cytomegalovirus (CMV) immediate early promoter
   1506..2171    +  CDS            ppluGFP2: ppluGFP2 is a basic (constitutively fluorescent) green fluorescent protein published in 2004, derived from Pontellina plumata.
   2187..2306    +  CDS            d1EGFP (fragment): EGFP destabilized by fusion to a mutated version of residues 422-461 of mouse ornithine decarboxylase, giving an in vivo half-life of ~1 hour mammalian codon-optimized
   2373..4022    +  CDS            LUCI_PHOPY: Experimental evidence at protein level: Swiss-Prot protein existence level 1. Produces green light with a wavelength of 562 nm. From Photinus pyralis (Common eastern firefly) (Lampyris pyralis).
   4036..4624    +  misc_feature   WPRE: woodchuck hepatitis virus posttranscriptional regulatory element
   4633..4649    +  misc_feature   MCS (fragment): pUC18/19 multiple cloning site
   4682..4893    +  promoter       EF-1α core promoter: core promoter for human elongation factor EF-1α
   4906..5174    +  LTR            5' LTR (truncated): truncated 5' long terminal repeat (LTR) from human T-cell leukemia virus (HTLV) type 1
   5202..5996    +  CDS            NeoR/KanR: aminoglycoside phosphotransferase from Tn5; aph(3')-II (or nptII); confers resistance to neomycin, kanamycin, and G418 (Geneticin®)
   5995..6135    +  CDS            nef (fragment): NEF_HV1LA - Experimental evidence at protein level: Swiss-Prot protein existence level 1. Extracellular Nef protein targets CD4(+) T-lymphocytes for apoptosis by interacting with CXCR4 surface receptors. From Human immunodeficiency virus type 1 group M subtype B (isolate Lai) (HIV-1).
   6121..6301    +  LTR            5' LTR (truncated): truncated 5' long terminal repeat (LTR) from HIV-1
   6373..6494    +  polyA_signal   SV40 poly(A) signal: SV40 polyadenylation signal
   6534..6669    +  rep_origin     SV40 ori: SV40 origin of replication
   6726..6742    -  protein_bind   lac operator: The lac repressor binds to the lac operator to inhibit transcription in E. coli. This inhibition can be relieved by adding lactose or isopropyl-β-D-thiogalactopyranoside (IPTG). lac repressor encoded by lacI
   6750..6780    -  promoter       lac promoter: promoter for the E. coli lac operon
   6795..6816    -  protein_bind   CAP binding site: CAP binding activates transcription in the presence of cAMP. E. coli catabolite activator protein
   6829..6921    -  CDS            lacI (fragment): lac repressor; lacI; The lac repressor binds to the lac operator to inhibit transcription in E. coli. This inhibition can be relieved by adding lactose or isopropyl-β-D-thiogalactopyranoside (IPTG).
   7104..7692    -  rep_origin     ori: high-copy-number ColE1/pMB1/pBR322/pUC origin of replication
   7863..8723    -  CDS            AmpR: β-lactamase; bla; confers resistance to ampicillin, carbenicillin, and related antibiotics
   8724..8828    -  promoter       AmpR promoter: bla
   8923..8958    +  CDS            rop (fragment): Rop protein, which maintains plasmids at low copy number; rop
   9060..9159    +  misc_feature   bom (fragment): basis of mobility region from pBR322
   9165..9319    -  CDS            lacZα (fragment): LacZα fragment of β-galactosidase; lacZ fragment
   9333..9559    +  promoter       RSV promoter: Rous sarcoma virus enhancer/promoter
   9560..9740    +  LTR            5' LTR (truncated): truncated 5' long terminal repeat (LTR) from HIV-1
   9787..9912    +  misc_feature   HIV-1 Ψ: packaging signal of human immunodeficiency virus type 1
   9896..303     +  CDS            HIV-1 gag (fragment) (across the origin): gag protein from human immunodeficiency virus 1; gag
