[The description below was written by a language model from this plasmid's Addgene catalogue record and pLannotate feature annotations shown in this document.]
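Description:
pGreenFire1_E2F1RE is a lentiviral transcriptional reporter plasmid built on the pGreenFire1 backbone, designed to report E2F1-dependent transcription through both fluorescence and luminescence. It is propagated in E. coli using a high-copy ColE1/pUC-type origin and ampicillin selection (AmpR with its bla promoter). The viral framework is HIV-1-derived. An RSV promoter fused to a truncated 5' LTR drives genomic RNA production in packaging cells, followed by the Ψ packaging signal with a gag fragment, the Rev response element for Rev-dependent nuclear export, and the cPPT/CTS. A truncated 3' LTR follows the payload, with an SV40 poly(A) signal and SV40 origin downstream of it.

The E2F1 responsive element was cloned between EcoRI and SpeI sites. It is not annotated in the feature table, but it presumably lies just upstream of the minimal CMV promoter fragment, which on its own gives little transcription and so makes expression depend on the inserted element. This promoter drives a copepod GFP (annotated as ppluGFP2, listed as copGFP in the catalogue entry). The GFP is followed by a short match to the ornithine decarboxylase degradation domain used in destabilized GFPs, which suggests a short-lived reporter, and then by firefly (Photinus pyralis) luciferase. The table does not annotate the linkage between the two reporter coding sequences. A WPRE downstream enhances transcript stability and expression. A separate cassette places NeoR/KanR under an EF-1α core promoter with an HTLV-1 LTR segment, allowing G418 selection of transduced mammalian cells. The construct is suited to making stable reporter cells in which E2F1 pathway activity can be followed by GFP imaging or luciferase assay.
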