Addgene plasmid #112248: pGreenFire1_E2F1RE
Purpose: expression of GFP and Luciferase under the control of E2F1 responsive element
Depositing lab: Simone Di Giovanni. Depositing organization: Imperial College London.
Backbone
  Vector backbone: pGreenFire1
  Vector type: Lentiviral
Growth in bacteria
  Bacterial resistance: Ampicillin, 100 μg/mL
  Growth temperature: 37°C
  Growth strain: NEB Stable
  Copy number: Unknown
Gene/Insert
  Gene/Insert name: E2F1RE (responsive element)
  Tag / fusion protein: copGFP (C terminal on backbone); luciferase (C terminal on backbone)
  Cloning method: Restriction Enzyme; 5′ cloning site EcoRI (not destroyed); 3′ cloning site SpeI (not destroyed)
  Sequencing primers: 5′ unknown
Terms and licenses: Academic/Nonprofit Terms; Industry Terms: Not Available to Industry
How to cite: pGreenFire1_E2F1RE was a gift from Simone Di Giovanni (Addgene plasmid # 112248 ; http://n2t.net/addgene:112248 ; RRID:Addgene_112248)
